>Addgene plasmid #153158 | 10 x UFR-luc | addgene full sequence | sequence record 299714 | Addgene NGS Result
GGTACCGAGCTCAAACGTAAACAATTAATGTAAACAAGGTTGTTTAGATTAAAAAGTAAACATAATATGT
AAATATATAATGTAAACAAGAAACGTAAACAATCTTAAATAAACAACTTGTTTACATTACTCCAATCCAC
AACTCGAGATCTAGACTCTAGAGGGTATATAATGGAAGCTCGAATTCCAGCTTGGCATTCCGGTACTGTT
GGTAAAAAGCTTGGCATTCCGGTACTGTTGGTAAAGCCACCATGGAAGACGCCAAAAACATAAAGAAAGG
CCCGGCGCCATTCTATCCGCTGGAAGATGGAACCGCTGGAGAGCAACTGCATAAGGCTATGAAGAGATAC
GCCCTGGTTCCTGGAACAATTGCTTTTACAGATGCACATATCGAGGTGGACATCACTTACGCTGAGTACT
TCGAAATGTCCGTTCGGTTGGCAGAAGCTATGAAACGATATGGGCTGAATACAAATCACAGAATCGTCGT
ATGCAGTGAAAACTCTCTTCAATTCTTTATGCCGGTGTTGGGCGCGTTATTTATCGGAGTTGCAGTTGCG
CCCGCGAACGACATTTATAATGAACGTGAATTGCTCAACAGTATGGGCATTTCGCAGCCTACCGTGGTGT
TCGTTTCCAAAAAGGGGTTGCAAAAAATTTTGAACGTGCAAAAAAAGCTCCCAATCATCCAAAAAATTAT
TATCATGGATTCTAAAACGGATTACCAGGGATTTCAGTCGATGTACACGTTCGTCACATCTCATCTACCT
CCCGGTTTTAATGAATACGATTTTGTGCCAGAGTCCTTCGATAGGGACAAGACAATTGCACTGATCATGA
ACTCCTCTGGATCTACTGGTCTGCCTAAAGGTGTCGCTCTGCCTCATAGAACTGCCTGCGTGAGATTCTC
GCATGCCAGAGATCCTATTTTTGGCAATCAAATCATTCCGGATACTGCGATTTTAAGTGTTGTTCCATTC
CATCACGGTTTTGGAATGTTTACTACACTCGGATATTTGATATGTGGATTTCGAGTCGTCTTAATGTATA
GATTTGAAGAAGAGCTGTTTCTGAGGAGCCTTCAGGATTACAAGATTCAAAGTGCGCTGCTGGTGCCAAC
CCTATTCTCCTTCTTCGCCAAAAGCACTCTGATTGACAAATACGATTTATCTAATTTACACGAAATTGCT
TCTGGTGGCGCTCCCCTCTCTAAGGAAGTCGGGGAAGCGGTTGCCAAGAGGTTCCATCTGCCAGGTATCA
GGCAAGGATATGGGCTCACTGAGACTACATCAGCTATTCTGATTACACCCGAGGGGGATGATAAACCGGG
CGCGGTCGGTAAAGTTGTTCCATTTTTTGAAGCGAAGGTTGTGGATCTGGATACCGGGAAAACGCTGGGC
GTTAATCAAAGAGGCGAACTGTGTGTGAGAGGTCCTATGATTATGTCCGGTTATGTAAACAATCCGGAAG
CGACCAACGCCTTGATTGACAAGGATGGATGGCTACATTCTGGAGACATAGCTTACTGGGACGAAGACGA
ACACTTCTTCATCGTTGACCGCCTGAAGTCTCTGATTAAGTACAAAGGCTATCAGGTGGCTCCCGCTGAA
TTGGAATCCATCTTGCTCCAACACCCCAACATCTTCGACGCAGGTGTCGCAGGTCTTCCCGACGATGACG
CCGGTGAACTTCCCGCCGCCGTTGTTGTTTTGGAGCACGGAAAGACGATGACGGAAAAAGAGATCGTGGA
TTACGTCGCCAGTCAAGTAACAACCGCGAAAAAGTTGCGCGGAGGAGTTGTGTTTGTGGACGAAGTACCG
AAAGGTCTTACCGGAAAACTCGACGCAAGAAAAATCAGAGAGATCCTCATAAAGGCCAAGAAGGGCGGAA
AGATCGCCGTGTAATTCTAGAGTCGGGGCGGCCGGCCGCTTCGAGCAGACATGATAAGATACATTGATGA
GTTTGGACAAACCACAACTAGAATGCAGTGAAAAAAATGCTTTATTTGTGAAATTTGTGATGCTATTGCT
TTATTTGTAACCATTATAAGCTGCAATAAACAAGTTAACAACAACAATTGCATTCATTTTATGTTTCAGG
TTCAGGGGGAGGTGTGGGAGGTTTTTTAAAGCAAGTAAAACCTCTACAAATGTGGTAAAATCGATAAGGA
TCCGTCGACCGATGCCCTTGAGAGCCTTCAACCCAGTCAGCTCCTTCCGGTGGGCGCGGGGCATGACTAT
CGTCGCCGCACTTATGACTGTCTTCTTTATCATGCAACTCGTAGGACAGGTGCCGGCAGCGCTCTTCCGC
TTCCTCGCTCACTGACTCGCTGCGCTCGGTCGTTCGGCTGCGGCGAGCGGTATCAGCTCACTCAAAGGCG
GTAATACGGTTATCCACAGAATCAGGGGATAACGCAGGAAAGAACATGTGAGCAAAAGGCCAGCAAAAGG
CCAGGAACCGTAAAAAGGCCGCGTTGCTGGCGTTTTTCCATAGGCTCCGCCCCCCTGACGAGCATCACAA
AAATCGACGCTCAAGTCAGAGGTGGCGAAACCCGACAGGACTATAAAGATACCAGGCGTTTCCCCCTGGA
AGCTCCCTCGTGCGCTCTCCTGTTCCGACCCTGCCGCTTACCGGATACCTGTCCGCCTTTCTCCCTTCGG
GAAGCGTGGCGCTTTCTCATAGCTCACGCTGTAGGTATCTCAGTTCGGTGTAGGTCGTTCGCTCCAAGCT
GGGCTGTGTGCACGAACCCCCCGTTCAGCCCGACCGCTGCGCCTTATCCGGTAACTATCGTCTTGAGTCC
AACCCGGTAAGACACGACTTATCGCCACTGGCAGCAGCCACTGGTAACAGGATTAGCAGAGCGAGGTATG
TAGGCGGTGCTACAGAGTTCTTGAAGTGGTGGCCTAACTACGGCTACACTAGAAGAACAGTATTTGGTAT
CTGCGCTCTGCTGAAGCCAGTTACCTTCGGAAAAAGAGTTGGTAGCTCTTGATCCGGCAAACAAACCACC
GCTGGTAGCGGTGGTTTTTTTGTTTGCAAGCAGCAGATTACGCGCAGAAAAAAAGGATCTCAAGAAGATC
CTTTGATCTTTTCTACGGGGTCTGACGCTCAGTGGAACGAAAACTCACGTTAAGGGATTTTGGTCATGAG
ATTATCAAAAAGGATCTTCACCTAGATCCTTTTAAATTAAAAATGAAGTTTTAAATCAATCTAAAGTATA
TATGAGTAAACTTGGTCTGACAGTTACCAATGCTTAATCAGTGAGGCACCTATCTCAGCGATCTGTCTAT
TTCGTTCATCCATAGTTGCCTGACTCCCCGTCGTGTAGATAACTACGATACGGGAGGGCTTACCATCTGG
CCCCAGTGCTGCAATGATACCGCGAGACCCACGCTCACCGGCTCCAGATTTATCAGCAATAAACCAGCCA
GCCGGAAGGGCCGAGCGCAGAAGTGGTCCTGCAACTTTATCCGCCTCCATCCAGTCTATTAATTGTTGCC
GGGAAGCTAGAGTAAGTAGTTCGCCAGTTAATAGTTTGCGCAACGTTGTTGCCATTGCTACAGGCATCGT
GGTGTCACGCTCGTCGTTTGGTATGGCTTCATTCAGCTCCGGTTCCCAACGATCAAGGCGAGTTACATGA
TCCCCCATGTTGTGCAAAAAAGCGGTTAGCTCCTTCGGTCCTCCGATCGTTGTCAGAAGTAAGTTGGCCG
CAGTGTTATCACTCATGGTTATGGCAGCACTGCATAATTCTCTTACTGTCATGCCATCCGTAAGATGCTT
TTCTGTGACTGGTGAGTACTCAACCAAGTCATTCTGAGAATAGTGTATGCGGCGACCGAGTTGCTCTTGC
CCGGCGTCAATACGGGATAATACCGCGCCACATAGCAGAACTTTAAAAGTGCTCATCATTGGAAAACGTT
CTTCGGGGCGAAAACTCTCAAGGATCTTACCGCTGTTGAGATCCAGTTCGATGTAACCCACTCGTGCACC
CAACTGATCTTCAGCATCTTTTACTTTCACCAGCGTTTCTGGGTGAGCAAAAACAGGAAGGCAAAATGCC
GCAAAAAAGGGAATAAGGGCGACACGGAAATGTTGAATACTCATACTCTTCCTTTTTCAATATTATTGAA
GCATTTATCAGGGTTATTGTCTCATGAGCGGATACATATTTGAATGTATTTAGAAAAATAAACAAATAGG
GGTTCCGCGCACATTTCCCCGAAAAGTGCCACCTG
[124 nt withheld, positions 4236-4359]
C
[91 nt withheld, positions 4361-4451]
A
[49 nt withheld, positions 4453-4501]
CCTTTGACGTTGGAGTCCACGTTCTTT
[37 nt withheld, positions 4529-4565]
ACCCTATCTCGGTCTATTCTTTTGATTTATAAGGGATTTTGCCGATTTCGGCCTATTGGTTAAAAAATGA
GCTGATTTAACAAAAATTTAACGCGAATTTTAACAAAATATTAACGCTTACAATTTGCCATTCGCCATTC
AGGCTGCGCAACTGTTGGGAAGGGCGATCGGTGCGGGCCTCTTCGCTATTACGCCAGCCCAAGCTACCAT
GATAAGTAAGTAATATTAAGGTACGGGAGGTACTTGGAGCGGCCGCAATAAAATATCTTTATTTTCATTA
CATCTGTGTGTTGGTTTTTTGTGTGAATCGATAGTACTAACATACGCTCTCCATCAAAACAAAACGAAAC
AAAACAAACTAGCAAAATAGGCTGTCCCCAGTGCAAGTGCAGGTGCCAGAACATTTCTCTATCGATA
Features (pLannotate 1.2.2; 12 found; start..end, strand, type, name):
    159..190     +  promoter       minP: minimal TATA-box promoter with low basal activity
    252..1904    +  CDS            luciferase: firefly luciferase; luc+; enhanced luc+ version of the luciferase gene
   1945..2066    -  polyA_signal   SV40 poly(A) signal: SV40 polyadenylation signal
   2089..2157    -  CDS            large T antigen (fragment): large T antigen from SV40 (simian virus 40)
   2173..2305    +  CDS            TcR (fragment): tetracycline efflux protein; tet; confers resistance to tetracycline
   2485..3073    -  rep_origin     ori: high-copy-number ColE1/pMB1/pBR322/pUC origin of replication
   3244..4104    -  CDS            AmpR: β-lactamase; bla; confers resistance to ampicillin, carbenicillin, and related antibiotics
   4105..4209    -  promoter       AmpR promoter: bla
   4236..4664    +  rep_origin     f1 ori (sequence partly withheld): f1 bacteriophage origin of replication; arrow indicates direction of (+) strand synthesis
   4696..4763    -  CDS            lacZα (fragment): LacZα fragment of β-galactosidase; lacZ fragment
   4822..4870    +  polyA_signal   poly(A) signal: synthetic polyadenylation signal
   4884..4975    +  misc_feature   pause site: RNA polymerase II transcriptional pause signal from the human α2 globin gene
