[The description below was written by a language model from this plasmid's Addgene catalogue record and pLannotate feature annotations shown in this document.]
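Description:
10 x UFR-luc is a firefly luciferase reporter plasmid built on the pGL3 backbone and intended to read out the transcriptional activity of forkhead box (FOX) transcription factors. It is a high-copy bacterial plasmid of about 5 kb, propagated through a ColE1/pUC-type origin and selected with ampicillin via the β-lactamase gene and its native promoter. An f1 phage origin is also present. Short annotated fragments of lacZα, the tetracycline resistance gene and SV40 large T antigen appear to be non-functional backbone remnants rather than working parts.

The catalogue lists the insert as a roughly 130 bp element cloned between the SacI and XhoI sites, both of which were retained. This places it immediately upstream of the minimal TATA-box promoter (minP). The name suggests ten tandem copies of a FOX-responsive element, but this region is not annotated in the feature table, and the record does not spell out what "UFR" stands for or the element's composition. Because minP has low basal activity on its own, expression of the downstream luc+ firefly luciferase coding sequence should depend largely on transcription factors binding the upstream repeats. The luciferase transcript is terminated by an SV40 polyadenylation signal. Upstream of the cloning region, a synthetic poly(A) signal and the RNA polymerase II pause site from the human α2 globin gene limit read-through from spurious transcription starting in the backbone, which helps keep background signal low.

The plasmid carries no marker for selection in eukaryotic cells. It is therefore suited to transient transfection assays, typically alongside FOX expression constructs, to compare or quantify FOX-dependent transcriptional activation by luminescence.
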