Addgene plasmid #153158: 10 x UFR-luc
Purpose: Luciferase reporter plasmid for FOXTF
Depositing lab: Stefan Koch. Depositing organization: Linkopings Universitet. Publication: A uniform expression library for the exploration of FOX transcription factor biology. Moparthi L, Koch S. Differentiation. 2020 Sep - Oct;115:30-36. doi: 10.1016/j.diff.2020.08.002. Epub 2020 Aug 20. PubMed 32858261.
Backbone
  Vector backbone: pGL3
  Backbone size w/o insert (bp): 4853
  Vector type: Luciferase
Growth in bacteria
  Bacterial resistance: Ampicillin, 100 μg/mL
  Growth temperature: 37°C
  Growth strain: DH5alpha
  Copy number: High Copy
Gene/Insert
  Gene/Insert name: luciferase
  Species: Other
  Insert size (bp): 130
  Promoter: minP
  Cloning method: Restriction Enzyme; 5′ cloning site SacI (not destroyed); 3′ cloning site XhoI (not destroyed)
  Sequencing primers: 5′ RVPrimer3; 3′ LucNRev
Terms and licenses: Academic/Nonprofit Terms; Industry Terms: Not Available to Industry
How to cite: 10 x UFR-luc was a gift from Stefan Koch (Addgene plasmid # 153158 ; http://n2t.net/addgene:153158 ; RRID:Addgene_153158)
